>Addgene plasmid #84417 | TOPO-BC23 | addgene full sequence | sequence record 163355 | Addgene assembled sequence
AGCGCCCAATACGCAAACCGCCTCTCCCCGCGCGTTGGCCGATTCATTAATGCAGCTGGCACGACAGGTT
TCCCGACTGGAAAGCGGGCAGTGAGCGCAACGCAATTAATGTGAGTTAGCTCACTCATTAGGCACCCCAG
GCTTTACACTTTATGCTTCCGGCTCGTATGTTGTGTGGAATTGTGAGCGGATAACAATTTCACACAGGAA
ACAGCTATGACCATGATTACGCCAAGCTATTTAGGTGACACTATAGAATACTCAAGCTATGCATCAAGCT
TGGTACCGAGCTCGGATCCACTAGTAACGGCCGCCAGTGTGCTGGAATTCGCCCTTGTAAGCAGTGGGTT
CTCTAGTCTCCAAGATCGGAAGAGCGGTTCAGCAGGAATGCCGAGACCGATCTCGTATGCCGTCTTCTGC
TTAAGGGCGAATTCTGCAGATATCCATCACACTGGCGGCCGCTCGAGCATGCATCTAGAGGGCCCAATTC
GCCCTATAGTGAGTCGTATTACAATTCACTGGCCGTCGTTTTACAACGTCGTGACTGGGAAAACCCTGGC
GTTACCCAACTTAATCGCCTTGCAGCACATCCCCCTTTCGCCAGCTGGCGTAATAGCGAAGAGGCCCGCA
CCGATCGCCCTTCCCAACAGTTGCGCAGCCTGAATGGCGAATGG
[124 nt withheld, positions 675-798]
C
[91 nt withheld, positions 800-890]
A
[49 nt withheld, positions 892-940]
CCTTTGACGTTGGAGTCCACGTTCTTT
[37 nt withheld, positions 968-1004]
ACCCTATCTCGGTCTATTCTTTTGATTTATAAGGGATTTTGCCGATTTCGGCCTATTGGTTAAAAAATGA
GCTGATTTAACAAAAATTTAACGCGAATTTTAACAAAATTCAGGGCGCAAGGGCTGCTAAAGGAAGCGGA
ACACGTAGAAAGCCAGTCCGCAGAAACGGTGCTGACCCCGGATGAATGTCAGCTACTGGGCTATCTGGAC
AAGGGAAAACGCAAGCGCAAAGAGAAAGCAGGTAGCTTGCAGTGGGCTTACATGGCGATAGCTAGACTGG
GCGGTTTTATGGACAGCAAGCGAACCGGAATTGCCAGCTGGGGCGCCCTCTGGTAAGGTTGGGAAGCCCT
GCAAAGTAAACTGGATGGCTTTCTTGCCGCCAAGGATCTGATGGCGCAGGGGATCAAGATCTGATCAAGA
GACAGGATGAGGATCGTTTCGCATGATTGAACAAGATGGATTGCACGCAGGTTCTCCGGCCGCTTGGGTG
GAGAGGCTATTCGGCTATGACTGGGCACAACAGACAATCGGCTGCTCTGATGCCGCCGTGTTCCGGCTGT
CAGCGCAGGGGCGCCCGGTTCTTTTTGTCAAGACCGACCTGTCCGGTGCCCTGAATGAACTGCAGGACGA
GGCAGCGCGGCTATCGTGGCTGGCCACGACGGGCGTTCCTTGCGCAGCTGTGCTCGACGTTGTCACTGAA
GCGGGAAGGGACTGGCTGCTATTGGGCGAAGTGCCGGGGCAGGATCTCCTGTCATCCCACCTTGCTCCTG
CCGAGAAAGTATCCATCATGGCTGATGCAATGCGGCGGCTGCATACGCTTGATCCGGCTACCTGCCCATT
CGACCACCAAGCGAAACATCGCATCGAGCGAGCACGTACTCGGATGGAAGCCGGTCTTGTCGATCAGGAT
GATCTGGACGAAGAGCATCAGGGGCTCGCGCCAGCCGAACTGTTCGCCAGGCTCAAGGCGCGCATGCCCG
ACGGCGAGGATCTCGTCGTGACCCATGGCGATGCCTGCTTGCCGAATATCATGGTGGAAAATGGCCGCTT
TTCTGGATTCATCGACTGTGGCCGGCTGGGTGTGGCGGACCGCTATCAGGACATAGCGTTGGCTACCCGT
GATATTGCTGAAGAGCTTGGCGGCGAATGGGCTGACCGCTTCCTCGTGCTTTACGGTATCGCCGCTCCCG
ATTCGCAGCGCATCGCCTTCTATCGCCTTCTTGACGAGTTCTTCTGAATTGAAAAAGGAAGAGTATGAGT
ATTCAACATTTCCGTGTCGCCCTTATTCCCTTTTTTGCGGCATTTTGCCTTCCTGTTTTTGCTCACCCAG
AAACGCTGGTGAAAGTAAAAGATGCTGAAGATCAGTTGGGTGCACGAGTGGGTTACATCGAACTGGATCT
CAACAGCGGTAAGATCCTTGAGAGTTTTCGCCCCGAAGAACGTTTTCCAATGATGAGCACTTTTAAAGTT
CTGCTATGTGGCGCGGTATTATCCCGTATTGACGCCGGGCAAGAGCAACTCGGTCGCCGCATACACTATT
CTCAGAATGACTTGGTTGAGTACTCACCAGTCACAGAAAAGCATCTTACGGATGGCATGACAGTAAGAGA
ATTATGCAGTGCTGCCATAACCATGAGTGATAACACTGCGGCCAACTTACTTCTGACAACGATCGGAGGA
CCGAAGGAGCTAACCGCTTTTTTGCACAACATGGGGGATCATGTAACTCGCCTTGATCGTTGGGAACCGG
AGCTGAATGAAGCCATACCAAACGACGAGCGTGACACCACGATGCCTGTAGCAATGGCAACAACGTTGCG
CAAACTATTAACTGGCGAACTACTTACTCTAGCTTCCCGGCAACAATTAATAGACTGGATGGAGGCGGAT
AAAGTTGCAGGACCACTTCTGCGCTCGGCCCTTCCGGCTGGCTGGTTTATTGCTGATAAATCTGGAGCCG
GTGAGCGTGGGTCTCGCGGTATCATTGCAGCACTGGGGCCAGATGGTAAGCCCTCCCGTATCGTAGTTAT
CTACACGACGGGGAGTCAGGCAACTATGGATGAACGAAATAGACAGATCGCTGAGATAGGTGCCTCACTG
ATTAAGCATTGGTAACTGTCAGACCAAGTTTACTCATATATACTTTAGATTGATTTAAAACTTCATTTTT
AATTTAAAAGGATCTAGGTGAAGATCCTTTTTGATAATCTCATGACCAAAATCCCTTAACGTGAGTTTTC
GTTCCACTGAGCGTCAGACCCCGTAGAAAAGATCAAAGGATCTTCTTGAGATCCTTTTTTTCTGCGCGTA
ATCTGCTGCTTGCAAACAAAAAAACCACCGCTACCAGCGGTGGTTTGTTTGCCGGATCAAGAGCTACCAA
CTCTTTTTCCGAAGGTAACTGGCTTCAGCAGAGCGCAGATACCAAATACTGTTCTTCTAGTGTAGCCGTA
GTTAGGCCACCACTTCAAGAACTCTGTAGCACCGCCTACATACCTCGCTCTGCTAATCCTGTTACCAGTG
GCTGCTGCCAGTGGCGATAAGTCGTGTCTTACCGGGTTGGACTCAAGACGATAGTTACCGGATAAGGCGC
AGCGGTCGGGCTGAACGGGGGGTTCGTGCACACAGCCCAGCTTGGAGCGAACGACCTACACCGAACTGAG
ATACCTACAGCGTGAGCTATGAGAAAGCGCCACGCTTCCCGAAGGGAGAAAGGCGGACAGGTATCCGGTA
AGCGGCAGGGTCGGAACAGGAGAGCGCACGAGGGAGCTTCCAGGGGGAAACGCCTGGTATCTTTATAGTC
CTGTCGGGTTTCGCCACCTCTGACTTGAGCGTCGATTTTTGTGATGCTCGTCAGGGGGGCGGAGCCTATG
GAAAAACGCCAGCAACGCGGCCTTTTTACGGTTCCTGGCCTTTTGCTGGCCTTTTGCTCACATGTTCTTT
CCTGCGTTATCCCCTGATTCTGTGGATAACCGTATTACCGCCTTTGAGTGAGCTGATACCGCTCGCCGCA
GCCGAACGACCGAGCGCAGCGAGTCAGTGAGCGAGGAAGCGGAAG
Features (pLannotate 1.2.2; 13 found; start..end, strand, type, name):
      2..94      +  CDS            lacI (fragment): lac repressor; lacI; The lac repressor binds to the lac operator to inhibit transcription in E. coli. This inhibition can be relieved by adding lactose or isopropyl-β-D-thiogalactopyranoside (IPTG).
    107..128     +  protein_bind   CAP binding site: CAP binding activates transcription in the presence of cAMP. E. coli catabolite activator protein
    143..173     +  promoter       lac promoter: promoter for the E. coli lac operon
    181..197     +  protein_bind   lac operator: The lac repressor binds to the lac operator to inhibit transcription in E. coli. This inhibition can be relieved by adding lactose or isopropyl-β-D-thiogalactopyranoside (IPTG). lac repressor encoded by lacI
    239..257     +  promoter       SP6 promoter: promoter for bacteriophage SP6 RNA polymerase
    493..511     -  promoter       T7 promoter: promoter for bacteriophage T7 RNA polymerase
    514..671     +  CDS            lacZα (fragment): LacZα fragment of β-galactosidase; lacZ fragment
    675..1103    +  rep_origin     f1 ori (sequence partly withheld): f1 bacteriophage origin of replication; arrow indicates direction of (+) strand synthesis
   1116..1415    +  CDS            tnpA (fragment): TN5P_ECOLX - Also known as tnp. Experimental evidence at protein level: Swiss-Prot protein existence level 1. Mediates transposition of transposon Tn5 by a 'cut and paste' mechanism. First, the monomeric transposase binds the 19 bp inverted DNA repeats flanking the transposon. Then, dimerization of the DNA- bound transposase creates a synaptic DNA complex. After nicking of the first DNA strand, excision of the transposon proceeds through a series of intermediates. The transposase then mediates the insertion of the transposon at a new site by strand transfer. The activity of the wild- type tran
   1447..2238    +  CDS            neo: KKA2_KLEPN - Also known as kan, nptII. Experimental evidence at protein level: Swiss-Prot protein existence level 1. Resistance to kanamycin, neomycin, paromomycin, ribostamycin, butirosin and gentamicin B. From Klebsiella pneumoniae.
   2242..2258    +  promoter       AmpR promoter (fragment): bla
   2259..3119    +  CDS            AmpR: β-lactamase; bla; confers resistance to ampicillin, carbenicillin, and related antibiotics
   3290..3878    +  rep_origin     ori: high-copy-number ColE1/pMB1/pBR322/pUC origin of replication
