[The description below was written by a language model from this plasmid's Addgene catalogue record and pLannotate feature annotations shown in this document.]
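Description:
TOPO-BC23 is a small bacterial cloning plasmid (about 4.1 kb) built on the commercial pCRII-TOPO backbone and classified as a barcoding plasmid. It carries an 86 bp synthetic insert, BC23, introduced by TOPO cloning, which encodes an Illumina-compatible barcode for the FREQ-Seq-Squared (FREQ-Seq2) method, a high-throughput approach for combinatorial quantification of allele frequencies by sequencing. It is one member of a kit of related barcode plasmids. The record supports its role as a stable, renewable source of one defined barcode sequence, but does not spell out how the barcode is recovered from the plasmid or attached to amplicons.

The annotated features are those of the backbone. The insert site lies within the lacZα region downstream of the lac promoter, CAP binding site and lac operator. It is flanked by opposing SP6 and T7 bacteriophage promoters, which here mainly provide the standard priming sites used to sequence across the insert; the barcode is not an expressed gene. The barcode itself is not annotated as a separate feature but falls between these two promoters. Propagation in E. coli relies on a high-copy ColE1/pUC-type origin, and an f1 origin is also present, allowing single-stranded DNA production with helper phage. The plasmid carries both a β-lactamase gene (AmpR) and a neo/nptII kanamycin resistance gene, with an adjacent Tn5 transposase fragment that is a remnant of the marker's origin. Ampicillin is the listed selection. There are no eukaryotic expression or viral elements, so the construct is purely a bacterial storage and template vector.
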