Addgene plasmid #84417: TOPO-BC23
Purpose: Encodes illumina barcodes for allele frequency sequencing (FREQ-Seq-Squared)
Depositing lab: J.J. Emerson. Depositing organization: University of California, Irvine. Publication: FREQ-Seq2: a method for precise high-throughput combinatorial quantification of allele frequencies. Zhao R, Lukacsovich T, Gaut R, Emerson JJ. G3 (Bethesda). 2023 Sep 30;13(10):jkad162. doi: 10.1093/g3journal/jkad162. PubMed 37494033.
Backbone
  Vector backbone: pCRII-TOPO
  Backbone manufacturer: Thermo Fisher Scientific
  Vector type: Barcoding plasmids
Growth in bacteria
  Bacterial resistance: Ampicillin, 100 μg/mL
  Growth temperature: 37°C
  Growth strain: DH5alpha
  Copy number: High Copy
Gene/Insert
  Gene/Insert name: BC23
  Species: Synthetic
  Insert size (bp): 86
  Promoter: SP6/T7
  Cloning method: TOPO Cloning
  Sequencing primers: 5′ T7; 3′ SP6
Terms and licenses: Academic/Nonprofit Terms; Industry Terms: Not Available to Industry
Depositor comments: This plasmid is part of the FREQ-Seq-Squared kit. See Addgene's kit collection page for more details: https://www.addgene.org/kits/
How to cite: TOPO-BC23 was a gift from J.J. Emerson (Addgene plasmid # 84417 ; http://n2t.net/addgene:84417 ; RRID:Addgene_84417)
