>Addgene plasmid #84417 | TOPO-BC23 | depositor partial sequence | sequence record 161023 | Primer and barcode sequence
GTAAGCAGTGGGTTCTCTAGTCTCCAAGATCGGAAGAGCGGTTC
