>Addgene plasmid #84417 | TOPO-BC23 | addgene partial sequence | sequence record 163354 | F1ori-R 5'-AGGGAAGAAAGCGAAAGGAG-3'
[64 nt withheld, positions 1-64]
CCATTCGCCATTCAGGCTGCGCAACTGTTGGGAAGGGCGATCGGTGCGGGCCTCTTCGCTATTACGCCAG
CTGGCGAAAGGGGGATGTGCTGCAAGGCGATTAAGTTGGGTAACGCCAGGGTTTTCCCAGTCACGACGTT
GTAAAACGACGGCCAGTGAATTGTAATACGACTCACTATAGGGCGAATTGGGCCCTCTAGATGCATGCTC
GAGCGGCCGCCAGTGTGATGGATATCTGCAGAATTCGCCCTTAAGCAGAAGACGGCATACGAGATCGGTC
TCGGCATTCCTGCTGAACCGCTCTTCCGATCTTGGAGACTAGAGAACCCACTGCTTACAAGGGCGAATTC
CAGCACACTGGCGGCCGTTACTAGTGGATCCGAGCTCGGTACCAAGCTTGATGCATAGCTTGAGTATTCT
ATAGTGTCACCTAAATAGCTTGGCGTAATCATGGTCATAGCTGTTTCCTGTGTGAAATTGTTATCCGCTC
ACAATTCCACACAACATACGAGCCGGAAGCATAAAGTGTAAAGCCTGGGGTGCCTAATGAGTGAGCTAAC
TCACATTAATTGCGTTGCGCTCACTGCCCGCTTTCCAGTCGGGAAACCTGTCGTGCCAGCTGCATTAATG
AATCGGCCAACGCGCGGGGAGAGGCGGTTTGCGTATTGGGCGCTCTTCCGCTTCCTCGCTCACTGACTCG
CTGCGCTCGGTCGTTCGGCTGCGGCGAGCGGTATCAGCTCACTCAAAGGCGGTAATACGGTTATCCACAG
A
